>Addgene plasmid #87302 | pGADT7 Hsh155 P369K | addgene full sequence | sequence record 183015 | Addgene NGS Result
TGCATGCCTGCAGGTCGAGATCCGGGATCGAAGAAATGATGGTAAATGAAATAGGAAATCAAGGAGCATG
AAGGCAAAAGACAAATATAAGGGTCGAACGAAAAATAAAGTGAAAAGTGTTGATATGATGTATTTGGCTT
TGCGGCGCCGAAAAAACGAGTTTACGCAATTGCACAATCATGCTGACTCTGTGGCGGACCCGCGCTCTTG
CCGGCCCGGCGATAACGCTGGGCGTGAGGCTGTGCCCGGCGGAGTTTTTTGCGCCTGCATTTTCCAAGGT
TTACCCTGCGCTAAGGGGCGAGATTGGAGAAGCAATAAGAATGCCGGTTGGGGTTGCGATGATGACGACC
ACGACAACTGGTGTCATTATTTAAGTTGCCGAAAGAACCTGAGTGCATTTGCAACATGAGTATACTAGAA
GAATGAGCCAAGACTTGCGAGACGCGAGTTTGCCGGTGGTGCGAACAATAGAGCGACCATGACCTTGAAG
GTGAGACGCGCATAACCGCTAGAGTACTTTGAAGAGGAAACAGCAATAGGGTTGCTACCAGTATAAATAG
ACAGGTACATACAACACTGGAAATGGTTGTCTGTTTGAGTACGCTTTCAATTCATTTGGGTGTGCACTTT
ATTATGTTACAATATGGAAGGGAACTTTACACTTCTCCTATGCACATATATTAATTAAAGTCCAATGCTA
GTAGAGAAGGGGGGTAACACCCCTCCGCGCTCTTTTCCGATTTTTTTCTAAACCGTGGAATATTTCGGAT
ATCCTTTTGTTGTTTCCGGGTGTACAATATGGACTTCCTCTTTTCTGGCAACCAAACCCATACATCGGGA
TTCCTATAATACCTTCGTTGGTCTCCCTAACATGTAGGTGGCGGAGGGGAGATATACAATAGAACAGATA
CCAGACAAGACATAATGGGCTAAACAAGACTACACCAATTACACTGCCTCATTGATGGTGGTACATAACG
AACTAATACTGTAGCCCTAGACTTGATAGCCATCATCATATCGAAGTTTCACTACCCTTTTTCCATTTGC
CATCTATTGAAGTAATAATAGGCGCATGCAACTTCTTTTCTTTTTTTTTCTTTTCTCTCTCCCCCGTTGT
TGTCTCACCATATCCGCAATGACAAAAAAATGATGGAAGACACTAAAGGAAAAAATTAACGACAAAGACA
GCACCAACAGATGTCGTTGTTCCAGAGCTGATGAGGGGTATCTCGAAGCACACGAAACTTTTTCCTTCCT
TCATTCACGCACACTACTCTCTAATGAGCAACGGTATACGGCCTTCCTTCCAGTTACTTGAATTTGAAAT
AAAAAAAAGTTTGCTGTCTTGCTATCAAGTATAAATAGACCTGCAATTATTAATCTTTTGTTTCCTCGTC
ATTGTTCTCGTTCCCTTTCTTCCTTGTTTCTTTTTCTGCACAATATTTCAAGCTATACCAAGCATACAAT
CAACTCCAAGCTTTGCAAAGATGGATAAAGCGGAATTAATTCCCGAGCCTCCAAAAAAGAAGAGAAAGGT
CGAATTGGGTACCGCCGCCAATTTTAATCAAAGTGGGAATATTGCTGATAGCTCATTGTCCTTCACTTTC
ACTAACAGTAGCAACGGTCCGAACCTCATAACAACTCAAACAAATTCTCAAGCGCTTTCACAACCAATTG
CCTCCTCTAACGTTCATGATAACTTCATGAATAATGAAATCACGGCTAGTAAAATTGATGATGGTAATAA
TTCAAAACCACTGTCACCTGGTTGGACGGACCAAACTGCGTATAACGCGTTTGGAATCACTACAGGGATG
TTTAATACCACTACAATGGATGATGTATATAACTATCTATTCGATGATGAAGATACCCCACCAAACCCAA
AAAAAGAGATCTTTAATACGACTCACTATAGGGCGAGCGCCGCCATGGAGTACCCATACGACGTACCAGA
TTACGCTCATATGGCCATGGAGGCCAGTGAATTCCACCCGGGAATGAGTCATCCGATTCAATTTGTAAAC
GCTAATAATAGCGATAAGAGCCACCAATTAGGCGGTCAATATTCTATTCCTCAGGATTTGAGGGAAAACC
TGCAGAAAGAAGCTGCACGTATTGGTGAGAACGAAAAAGATGTGCTACAGGAAAAAATGGAAACTAGGAC
AGTGCAAAATCGAGAGGATTCATACCACAAAAGAAGGTTTGATATGAAGTTTGAGCCGGATTCCGATACA
CAAACTGTTACGTCTTCAGAAAATACCCAAGACGCTGTCGTGCCAAGGAAAAGAAAATCTCGTTGGGATG
TAAAAGGGTACGAGCCACCTGATGAATCTTCAACAGCGGTCAAAGAAAACTCTGATAGTGCTTTGGTTAA
TGTAGAAGGAATCCATGATTTGATGTTTTTTAAACCTTCTGACCATAAATATTTCGCCGACGTTATATCC
AAAAAACCCATAGATGAGTTAAATAAGGATGAAAAGAAAGAAAGAACCCTGTCGATGTTACTTCTGAAAA
TAAAAAATGGCAATACAGCGAGTAGGAGGACTTCTATGCGGATTTTAACCGATAAAGCTGTTACATTTGG
TCCAGAAATGATATTTAACCGCTTATTGCCCATATTACTAGACAGAAGTTTGGAAGACCAGGAAAGACAT
CTAATGATCAAGACCATAGATCGCGTCCTTTACCAGCTAGGAGATTTAACAAAACCTTACGTTCACAAAA
TACTTGTAGTAGCTGCCCCATTGCTAATAGATGAAGATCCAATGGTTCGTTCAACAGGCCAGGAGATAAT
CACCAATCTGTCTACAGTCGCTGGCCTAAAAACCATTCTAACAGTAATGAGACCTGATATTGAGAATGAG
GATGAGTATGTTAGAAATGTAACTTCAAGAGCGGCGGCTGTGGTGGCAAAAGCCCTTGGTGTTAATCAAT
TGCTTCCTTTCATCAATGCAGCATGCCACTCACGGAAGTCTTGGAAAGCAAGGCATACTGGCATAAAAAT
TGTGCAGCAAATAGGTATACTTTTGGGAATAGGTGTCTTGAATCATCTTACTGGGCTGATGAGTTGTATC
AAAGACTGCCTAATGGATGATCACGTTAAGGTGCGAATTGTTACAGCACATACTTTATCAACACTAGCAG
AAAATTCTTATCCATATGGTATCGAAGTTTTCAACGTTGTACTGGAGCCATTATGGAAGGGTATAAGAAG
TCATCGTGGTAAAGTGCTATCTTCTTTTTTAAAAGCTGTTGGATCTATGATCCCATTGATGGACCCAGAG
TATGCCGGTTATTATACCACAGAAGCAATGAGAATAATTAGACGTGAATTCGACTCTCCCGATGATGAAA
TGAAAAAGACCATTCTTTTAGTATTACAAAAATGTAGCGCTGTAGAATCCATAACGCCAAAATTTCTGAG
AGAAGAAATCGCGCCAGAATTCTTTCAAAAATTTTGGGTCAGACGAGTGGCATTGGATAGACCATTAAAC
AAAGTTGTTACATATACTACTGTTACATTAGCAAAGAAATTAGGTTGTTCTTATACCATTGATAAATTAT
TAACACCATTGAGAGATGAAGCTGAGCCGTTCAGAACAATGGCTGTCCATGCTGTTACTAGAACAGTAAA
CTTATTAGGGACAGCAGATTTAGATGAGAGATTAGAAACGAGGCTTATTGATGCGCTCTTGATAGCATTT
CAAGAACAAACAAATAGTGATTCTATAATCTTTAAAGGGTTTGGGGCAGTGACGGTGTCACTTGACATCC
GTATGAAACCGTTTTTAGCACCCATTGTGAGTACGATTTTAAATCATTTAAAGCATAAAACTCCCTTGGT
TCGTCAACATGCAGCAGATCTATGTGCCATACTAATACCAGTCATCAAGAACTGTCACGAATTCGAAATG
TTGAATAAATTGAACATTATATTGTATGAATCCTTAGGCGAAGTATATCCAGAGGTATTAGGTTCTATAA
TCAACGCTATGTACTGTATTACTAGCGTAATGGATTTGGATAAACTACAACCTCCTATTAATCAAATTTT
ACCAACCTTAACTCCAATTTTAAGAAACAAGCATAGAAAAGTCGAAGTAAACACTATCAAATTTGTTGGA
CTTATTGGTAAATTAGCACCTACCTATGCACCTCCTAAAGAATGGATGAGAATATGTTTTGAACTATTAG
AACTTTTGAAAAGTACAAATAAAGAAATAAGAAGATCAGCAAATGCCACGTTTGGATTCATTGCTGAAGC
AATTGGACCTCACGATGTTCTTGTTGCGTTATTGAACAATTTAAAGGTTCAAGAACGTCAGTTACGTGTA
TGCACGGCTGTTGCTATCGGTATCGTTGCTAAAGTGTGTGGTCCTTACAACGTGCTGCCAGTAATCATGA
ATGAATACACAACACCAGAGACTAATGTTCAAAACGGTGTTCTCAAGGCCATGTCATTCATGTTTGAGTA
CATTGGTAACATGTCTAAGGATTACATATACTTCATAACACCATTATTAGAAGATGCACTCACCGATAGG
GATTTAGTTCATCGTCAGACAGCGTCGAACGTAATAACCCACTTAGCTTTAAACTGTTCAGGTACAGGTC
ACGAAGATGCCTTCATTCATTTAATGAATCTTCTAATACCCAATATTTTTGAAACTTCACCACATGCTAT
TATGCGTATTTTAGAAGGTTTGGAGGCACTGAGTCAAGCTCTTGGCCCTGGACTATTCATGAACTACATA
TGGGCAGGATTGTTCCATCCAGCGAAGAATGTAAGGAAAGCATTTTGGAGGGTGTATAATAACATGTACG
TAATGTACCAGGACGCCATGGTACCTTTTTACCCCGTTACACCAGACAACAATGAAGAATATATAGAAGA
ACTGGATTTAGTTCTGTGAGGATCCATCGAGCTCGAGCTGCAGATGAATCGTAGATACTGAAAAACCCCG
CAAGTTCACTTCAACTGTGCATCGTGCACCATCTCAATTTCTTTCATTTATACATCGTTTTGCCTTCTTT
TATGTAACTATACTCCTCTAAGTTTCAATCTTGGCCATGTAACCTCTGATCTATAGAATTTTTTAAATGA
CTAGAATTAATGCCCATCTTTTTTTTGGACCTAAATTCTTCATGAAAATATATTACGAGGGCTTATTCAG
AAGCTTTGGACTTCTTCGCCAGAGGTTTGGTCAAGTCTCCAATCAAGGTTGTCGGCTTGTCTACCTTGCC
AGAAATTTACGAAAAGATGGAAAAGGGTCAAATCGTTGGTAGATACGTTGTTGACACTTCTAAATAAGCG
AATTTCTTATGATTTATGATTTTTATTATTAAATAAGTTATAAAAAAAATAAGTGTATACAAATTTTAAA
GTGACTCTTAGGTTTTAAAACGAAAATTCTTATTCTTGAGTAACTCTTTCCTGTAGGTCAGGTTGCTTTC
TCAGGTATAGCATGAGGTCGCTCTTATTGACCACACCTCTACCGGCCGGTCGAAATTCCCCTACCCTATG
AACATATTCCATTTTGTAATTTCGTGTCGTTTCTATTATGAATTTCATTTATAAAGTTTATGTACAAATA
TCATAAAAAAAGAGAATCTTTTTAAGCAAGGATTTTCTTAACTTCTTCGGCGACAGCATCACCGACTTCG
GTGGTACTGTTGGAACCACCTAAATCACCAGTTCTGATACCTGCATCCAAAACCTTTTTAACTGCATCTT
CAATGGCCTTACCTTCTTCAGGCAAGTTCAATGACAATTTCAACATCATTGCAGCAGACAAGATAGTGGC
GATAGGGTTGACCTTATTCTTTGGCAAATCTGGAGCAGAACCGTGGCATGGTTCGTACAAACCAAATGCG
GTGTTCTTGTCTGGCAAAGAGGCCAAGGACGCAGATGGCAACAAACCCAAGGAACCTGGGATAACGGAGG
CTTCATCGGAGATGATATCACCAAACATGTTGCTGGTGATTATAATACCATTTAGGTGGGTTGGGTTCTT
AACTAGGATCATGGCGGCAGAATCAATCAATTGATGTTGAACCTTCAATGTAGGAAATTCGTTCTTGATG
GTTTCCTCCACAGTTTTTCTCCATAATCTTGAAGAGGCCAAAACATTAGCTTTATCCAAGGACCAAATAG
GCAATGGTGGCTCATGTTGTAGGGCCATGAAAGCGGCCATTCTTGTGATTCTTTGCACTTCTGGAACGGT
GTATTGTTCACTATCCCAAGCGACACCATCACCATCGTCTTCCTTTCTCTTACCAAAGTAAATACCTCCC
ACTAATTCTCTGACAACAACGAAGTCAGTACCTTTAGCAAATTGTGGCTTGATTGGAGATAAGTCTAAAA
GAGAGTCGGATGCAAAGTTACATGGTCTTAAGTTGGCGTACAATTGAAGTTCTTTACGGATTTTTAGTAA
ACCTTGTTCAGGTCTAACACTACCTGTACCCCATTTAGGACCACCCACAGCACCTAACAAAACGGCATCA
GCCTTCTTGGAGGCTTCCAGCGCCTCATCTGGAAGTGGGACACCTGTAGCTTCGATAGCAGCACCACCAA
TTAAATGATTTTCGAAATCGAACTTGACATTGGAACGAACATCAGAAATAGCTTTAAGAACCTTAATGGC
TTCGGCTGTGATTTCTTGACCAACGTGGTCACCTGGCAAAACGACGATCTTCTTAGGGGCAGACATTAGA
ATGGTATATCCTTGAAATATATATATATATTGCTGAAATGTAAAAGGTAAGAAAAGTTAGAAAGTAAGAC
GATTGCTAACCACCTATTGGAAAAAACAATAGGTCCTTAAATAATATTGTCAACTTCAAGTATTGTGATG
CAAGCATTTAGTCATGAACGCTTCTCTATTCTATATGAAAAGCCGGTTCCGGCGCTCTCACCTTTCCTTT
TTCTCCCAATTTTTCAGTTGAAAAAGGTATATGCGTCAGGCGACCTCTGAAATTAACAAAAAATTTCCAG
TCATCGAATTTGATTCTGTGCGATAGCGCCCCTGTGTGTTCTCGTTATGTTGAGGAAAAAAATAATGGTT
GCTAAGAGATTCGAACTCTTGCATCTTACGATACCTGAGTATTCCCACAGTTGGGGGATCTCGACTCTAG
CTAGAGGATCAATTCGTAATCATGTCATAGCTGTTTCCTGTGTGAAATTGTTATCCGCTCACAATTCCAC
ACAACATACGAGCCGGAAGCATAAAGTGTAAAGCCTGGGGTGCCTAATGAGTGAGCTAACTCACATTAAT
TGCGTTGCGCTCACTGCCCGCTTTCCAGTCGGGAAACCTGTCGTGCCAGCTGATAACTTCGTATAATGTA
TGCTATACGAAGTTATTAGGTCTGAAGAGGAGTTTACGTCCAGCCAAGCTAGCTTGGCTGCAGGTCGAGC
GGCCGCGATCCGGAACCCTTAATATAACTTCGTATAATGTATGCTATACGAAGTTATCAGCTGCATTAAT
GAATCGGCCAACGCGCGGGGAGAGGCGGTTTGCGTATTGGGCGCTCTTCCGCTTCCTCGCTCACTGACTC
GCTGCGCTCGGTCGTTCGGCTGCGGCGAGCGGTATCAGCTCACTCAAAGGCGGTAATACGGTTATCCACA
GAATCAGGGGATAACGCAGGAAAGAACATGTGAGCAAAAGGCCAGCAAAAGGCCAGGAACCGTAAAAAGG
CCGCGTTGCTGGCGTTTTTCCATAGGCTCCGCCCCCCTGACGAGCATCACAAAAATCGACGCTCAAGTCA
GAGGTGGCGAAACCCGACAGGACTATAAAGATACCAGGCGTTTCCCCCTGGAAGCTCCCTCGTGCGCTCT
CCTGTTCCGACCCTGCCGCTTACCGGATACCTGTCCGCCTTTCTCCCTTCGGGAAGCGTGGCGCTTTCTC
ATAGCTCACGCTGTAGGTATCTCAGTTCGGTGTAGGTCGTTCGCTCCAAGCTGGGCTGTGTGCACGAACC
CCCCGTTCAGCCCGACCGCTGCGCCTTATCCGGTAACTATCGTCTTGAGTCCAACCCGGTAAGACACGAC
TTATCGCCACTGGCAGCAGCCACTGGTAACAGGATTAGCAGAGCGAGGTATGTAGGCGGTGCTACAGAGT
TCTTGAAGTGGTGGCCTAACTACGGCTACACTAGAAGAACAGTATTTGGTATCTGCGCTCTGCTGAAGCC
AGTTACCTTCGGAAAAAGAGTTGGTAGCTCTTGATCCGGCAAACAAACCACCGCTGGTAGCGGTGGTTTT
TTTGTTTGCAAGCAGCAGATTACGCGCAGAAAAAAAGGATCTCAAGAAGATCCTTTGATCTTTTCTACGG
GGTCTGACGCTCAGTGGAACGAAAACTCACGTTAAGGGATTTTGGTCATGAGATTATCAAAAAGGATCTT
CACCTAGATCCTTTTAAATTAAAAATGAAGTTTTAAATCAATCTAAAGTATATATGAGTAAACTTGGTCT
GACAGTTACCAATGCTTAATCAGTGAGGCACCTATCTCAGCGATCTGTCTATTTCGTTCATCCATAGTTG
CCTGACTCCCCGTCGTGTAGATAACTACGATACGGGAGGGCTTACCATCTGGCCCCAGTGCTGCAATGAT
ACCGCGAGACCCACGCTCACCGGCTCCAGATTTATCAGCAATAAACCAGCCAGCCGGAAGGGCCGAGCGC
AGAAGTGGTCCTGCAACTTTATCCGCCTCCATCCAGTCTATTAATTGTTGCCGGGAAGCTAGAGTAAGTA
GTTCGCCAGTTAATAGTTTGCGCAACGTTGTTGCCATTGCTACAGGCATCGTGGTGTCACGCTCGTCGTT
TGGTATGGCTTCATTCAGCTCCGGTTCCCAACGATCAAGGCGAGTTACATGATCCCCCATGTTGTGCAAA
AAAGCGGTTAGCTCCTTCGGTCCTCCGATCGTTGTCAGAAGTAAGTTGGCCGCAGTGTTATCACTCATGG
TTATGGCAGCACTGCATAATTCTCTTACTGTCATGCCATCCGTAAGATGCTTTTCTGTGACTGGTGAGTA
CTCAACCAAGTCATTCTGAGAATAGTGTATGCGGCGACCGAGTTGCTCTTGCCCGGCGTCAATACGGGAT
AATACCGCGCCACATAGCAGAACTTTAAAAGTGCTCATCATTGGAAAACGTTCTTCGGGGCGAAAACTCT
CAAGGATCTTACCGCTGTTGAGATCCAGTTCGATGTAACCCACTCGTGCACCCAACTGATCTTCAGCATC
TTTTACTTTCACCAGCGTTTCTGGGTGAGCAAAAACAGGAAGGCAAAATGCCGCAAAAAAGGGAATAAGG
GCGACACGGAAATGTTGAATACTCATACTCTTCCTTTTTCAATATTATTGAAGCATTTATCAGGGTTATT
GTCTCATGAGCGGATACATATTTGAATGTATTTAGAAAAATAAACAAATAGGGGTTCCGCGCACATTTCC
CCGAAAAGTGCCACCTGACGTCTAAGAAACCATTATTATCATGACATTAACCTATAAAAATAGGCGTATC
ACGAGGCCCTTTCGTCTCGCGCGTTTCGGTGATGACGGTGAAAACCTCTGACACATGCAGCTCCCGGAGA
CGGTCACAGCTTGTCTGTAAGCGGATGCCGGGAGCAGACAAGCCCGTCAGGGCGCGTCAGCGGGTGTTGG
CGGGTGTCGGGGCTGGCTTAACTATGCGGCATCAGAGCAGATTGTACTGAGAGTGCACCATAACGCATTT
AAGCATAAACACGCACTATGCCGTTCTTCTCATGTATATATATATACAGGCAACACGCAGATATAGGTGC
GACGTGAACAGTGAGCTGTATGTGCGCAGCTCGCGTTGCATTTTCGGAAGCGCTCGTTTTCGGAAACGCT
TTGAAGTTCCTATTCCGAAGTTCCTATTCTCTAGCTAGAAAGTATAGGAACTTCAGAGCGCTTTTGAAAA
CCAAAAGCGCTCTGAAGACGCACTTTCAAAAAACCAAAAACGCACCGGACTGTAACGAGCTACTAAAATA
TTGCGAATACCGCTTCCACAAACATTGCTCAAAAGTATCTCTTTGCTATATATCTCTGTGCTATATCCCT
ATATAACCTACCCATCCACCTTTCGCTCCTTGAACTTGCATCTAAACTCGACCTCTACATTTTTTATGTT
TATCTCTAGTATTACTCTTTAGACAAAAAAATTGTAGTAAGAACTATTCATAGAGTGAATCGAAAACAAT
ACGAAAATGTAAACATTTCCTATACGTAGTATATAGAGACAAAATAGAAGAAACCGTTCATAATTTTCTG
ACCAATGAAGAATCATCAACGCTATCACTTTCTGTTCACAAAGTATGCGCAATCCACATCGGTATAGAAT
ATAATCGGGGATGCCTTTATCTTGAAAAAATGCACCCGCAGCTTCGCTAGTAATCAGTAAACGCGGGAAG
TGGAGTCAGGCTTTTTTTATGGAAGAGAAAATAGACACCAAAGTAGCCTTCTTCTAACCTTAACGGACCT
ACAGTGCAAAAAGTTATCAAGAGACTGCATTATAGAGCGCACAAAGGAGAAAAAAAGTAATCTAAGATGC
TTTGTTAGAAAAATAGCGCTCTCGGGATGCATTTTTGTAGAACAAAAAAGAAGTATAGATTCTTTGTTGG
TAAAATAGCGCTCTCGCGTTGCATTTCTGTTCTGTAAAAATGCAGCTCAGATTCTTTGTTTGAAAAATTA
GCGCTCTCGCGTTGCATTTTTGTTTTACAAAAATGAAGCACAGATTCTTCGTTGGTAAAATAGCGCTTTC
GCGTTGCATTTCTGTTCTGTAAAAATGCAGCTCAGATTCTTTGTTTGAAAAATTAGCGCTCTCGCGTTGC
ATTTTTGTTCTACAAAATGAAGCACAGATGCTTCGTTGCT
Features (pLannotate 1.2.2; 25 found; start..end, strand, type, name):
     68..406     +  CDS            YO085_YEAST: Protein predicted: Swiss-Prot protein existence level 4. From Saccharomyces cerevisiae (strain ATCC 204508 / S288c) (Baker's yeast).
    771..1475    +  promoter       ADH1 promoter: S. cerevisiae ADH1; promoter for alcohol dehydrogenase 1
   1521..1540    +  CDS            SV40 NLS (fragment): nuclear localization signal of SV40 (simian virus 40) large T antigen
   1557..1898    +  CDS            GAL4 activation domain: activation domain of the GAL4 transcriptional activator; Saccharomyces cerevisiae GAL4 (truncated)
   1904..1922    +  promoter       T7 promoter: promoter for bacteriophage T7 RNA polymerase
   1941..1967    +  CDS            HA: HA (human influenza hemagglutinin) epitope tag
   2004..4916    +  CDS            HSH155: SF3B1_YEAST - Experimental evidence at protein level: Swiss-Prot protein existence level 1. Contacts pre-mRNA on both sides of the branch site early in spliceosome assembly. From Saccharomyces cerevisiae (strain ATCC 204508 / S288c) (Baker's yeast).
   5180..5314    +  CDS            ADH1 (fragment): ADH1_YEAST - Also known as ADC1. Experimental evidence at protein level: Swiss-Prot protein existence level 1. This isozyme preferentially catalyzes the conversion of primary unbranched alcohols to their corresponding aldehydes. Also shows activity toward secondary alcohols. From Saccharomyces cerevisiae (strain ATCC 204508 / S288c) (Baker's yeast).
   5318..5505    +  terminator     ADH1 terminator: S. cerevisiae ADH1; transcription terminator for the S. cerevisiae alcohol dehydrogenase 1 (ADH1) gene
   5622..6716    -  CDS            LEU2: 3-isopropylmalate dehydrogenase, required for leucine biosynthesis; S. cerevisiae LEU2; yeast auxotrophic marker
   6717..7122    -  promoter       LEU2 promoter: S. cerevisiae LEU2
   7186..7208    -  protein_bind   lac operator (fragment): The lac repressor binds to the lac operator to inhibit transcription in E. coli. This inhibition can be relieved by adding lactose or isopropyl-β-D-thiogalactopyranoside (IPTG). lac repressor encoded by lacI
   7212..7242    -  promoter       lac promoter: promoter for the E. coli lac operon
   7257..7278    -  protein_bind   CAP binding site: CAP binding activates transcription in the presence of cAMP. E. coli catabolite activator protein
   7291..7332    -  CDS            lacI (fragment): lac repressor; lacI; The lac repressor binds to the lac operator to inhibit transcription in E. coli. This inhibition can be relieved by adding lactose or isopropyl-β-D-thiogalactopyranoside (IPTG).
   7333..7366    -  protein_bind   loxP: Cre-mediated recombination occurs in the 8-bp core sequence (GCATACAT). Cre recombinase
   7444..7477    -  protein_bind   loxP: Cre-mediated recombination occurs in the 8-bp core sequence (GCATACAT). Cre recombinase
   7478..7534    -  CDS            lacI (fragment): lac repressor; lacI; The lac repressor binds to the lac operator to inhibit transcription in E. coli. This inhibition can be relieved by adding lactose or isopropyl-β-D-thiogalactopyranoside (IPTG).
   7717..8305    -  rep_origin     ori: high-copy-number ColE1/pMB1/pBR322/pUC origin of replication
   8476..9336    -  CDS            AmpR: β-lactamase; bla; confers resistance to ampicillin, carbenicillin, and related antibiotics
   9337..9441    -  promoter       AmpR promoter: bla
   9536..9571    +  CDS            rop (fragment): Rop protein, which maintains plasmids at low copy number; rop
   9673..9722    +  misc_feature   bom (fragment): basis of mobility region from pBR322
   9723..10887   +  rep_origin     2μ ori: yeast 2μ plasmid origin of replication
  10888..18      -  misc_feature   MCS (fragment) (across the origin): pUC18/19 multiple cloning site
