[The description below was written by a language model from this plasmid's Addgene catalogue record and pLannotate feature annotations shown in this document.]
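Description:
pGADT7 Hsh155 P369K is a yeast two-hybrid "prey" plasmid built on the Clontech pGADT7 backbone, a bacteria–yeast shuttle vector. In E. coli it is maintained through a high-copy ColE1/pUC-type origin and selected with ampicillin via the β-lactamase gene. In Saccharomyces cerevisiae it replicates episomally from the 2μ origin and is selected by leucine prototrophy through the LEU2 marker under its own promoter. The catalogue gives a total size of about 10.9 kb, closely matching the sequenced record. The feature table also picks up backbone remnants with no stated role here, including lac promoter/operator and lacI fragments, two loxP sites, and rop and bom fragments.

The expression cassette is driven by the constitutive yeast ADH1 promoter and closed by the ADH1 terminator. It encodes an SV40 nuclear localization signal, the GAL4 activation domain and an HA epitope tag, followed by the S. cerevisiae HSH155 (YMR288W) coding sequence cloned between the XmaI and BamHI sites. The result is an N-terminal GAL4 AD fusion that is targeted to the nucleus and detectable by anti-HA antibodies. A T7 promoter lies between the activation domain and the HA tag, which in this backbone permits in vitro transcription of the HA-tagged insert without the AD. Hsh155 is the yeast SF3b1 orthologue, a spliceosomal protein that contacts pre-mRNA around the branch site, and this version carries the P369K substitution. The associated publication concerns SF3b1 mutations linked to myelodysplastic syndromes and their effect on branch site selection in yeast. The plasmid is intended for pairing with a GAL4 DNA-binding-domain bait to test how the mutation alters Hsh155 protein interactions, although the record does not name the bait partners.
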