Addgene plasmid #87302: pGADT7 Hsh155 P369K
Purpose: Encodes Y2H Gal4 activation domain for Hsh155 P369K
Depositing lab: Aaron Hoskins. Depositing organization: University of Wisconsin, Madison. Publication: SF3b1 mutations associated with myelodysplastic syndromes alter the fidelity of branchsite selection in yeast. Carrocci TJ, Zoerner DM, Paulson JC, Hoskins AA. Nucleic Acids Res. 2017 Jan 6. pii: gkw1349. doi: 10.1093/nar/gkw1349. PubMed 28062854.
Backbone
  Vector backbone: pGADT7
  Backbone manufacturer: Clontech
  Backbone size w/o insert (bp): 7987
  Total vector size (bp): 10910
  Vector type: Bacterial Expression, Yeast Expression
  Selectable markers: LEU2
Growth in bacteria
  Bacterial resistance: Ampicillin, 100 μg/mL
  Growth temperature: 37°C
  Growth strain: DH5alpha
  Copy number: Unknown
Gene/Insert
  Gene/Insert name: HSH155
  Species: S. cerevisiae (budding yeast)
  Insert size (bp): 2923
  Mutation: P369K
  GenBank ID: NP_014015.1
  Entrez Gene: HSH155 (a.k.a. YMR288W)
  Tag / fusion protein: GAL4 AD (N terminal on backbone)
  Cloning method: Restriction Enzyme; 5′ cloning site XmaI (not destroyed); 3′ cloning site BamHI (not destroyed)
  Sequencing primers: 5′ CCAGTGAATTCCACCCGGGAATGAGTCATCCGATTCAATTTG; 3′ GCTCGAGCTCGATGGATCCTCACAGAACTAAATCCAGTTCTTC
Terms and licenses: Academic/Nonprofit Terms; Industry Terms: Not Available to Industry
How to cite: pGADT7 Hsh155 P369K was a gift from Aaron Hoskins (Addgene plasmid # 87302 ; http://n2t.net/addgene:87302 ; RRID:Addgene_87302)
